>Addgene plasmid #195394 | FLAG-deltaP1P3P4-PTPN22 | addgene full sequence | sequence record 386195 | Addgene NGS Result
ATGCATTAGTTATTAATAGTAATCAATTACGGGGTCATTAGTTCATAGCCCATATATGGAGTTCCGCGTT
ACATAACTTACGGTAAATGGCCCGCCTGGCTGACCGCCCAACGACCCCCGCCCATTGACGTCAATAATGA
CGTATGTTCCCATAGTAACGCCAATAGGGACTTTCCATTGACGTCAATGGGTGGAGTATTTACGGTAAAC
TGCCCACTTGGCAGTACATCAAGTGTATCATATGCCAAGTACGCCCCCTATTGACGTCAATGACGGTAAA
TGGCCCGCCTGGCATTATGCCCAGTACATGACCTTATGGGACTTTCCTACTTGGCAGTACATCTACGTAT
TAGTCATCGCTATTACCATGGTGATGCGGTTTTGGCAGTACATCAATGGGCGTGGATAGCGGTTTGACTC
ACGGGGATTTCCAAGTCTCCACCCCATTGACGTCAATGGGAGTTTGTTTTGGCACCAAAATCAACGGGAC
TTTCCAAAATGTCGTAACAACTCCGCCCCATTGACGCAAATGGGCGGTAGGCGTGTACGGTGGGAGGTCT
ATATAAGCAGAGCTGGTTTAGTGAACCGTCAGATCCGCTAGCGATTACGCCAAGCTCGAAATTAACCCTC
ACTAAAGGGAACAAAAGCTGGAGCTCCACCGCGGTGGCGGCCGCCACCATGGATTACAAGGATGACGACG
ATAAGAGCCCGGGCGGA
[903 nt withheld, positions 718-1620]
CATTCTGGAACAGAGAGTCAAGCAAAGCATTGTATTCCTGAGAAAAATCACACTCTCCAAGCAGACTCTT
ATTCTCCTAATTTACCAAAAAGTACCACAAAAGCAGCAAAAATGATGAACCAACAAAGGACAAAAATGGA
AATCAAAGAATCTTCTTCCTTTGACTTTAGGACTTCTGAAATAAGTGCAAAAGAAGAGCTAGTTTTGCAC
CCTGCTAAATCAAGCACTTCTTTTGACTTTCTGGAGCTAAATTACAGTTTTGACAAAAATGCTGACACAA
CCATGAAATGGCAGACAAAGGCATTTCCAATAGTTGGGGAGCCTCTTCAGAAGCATCAAAGTTTGGATTT
GGGCTCTCTTTTGTTTGAGGGATGTTCTAATTCTAAACCTGTAAATGCAGCAGGAAGATATTTTAATTCA
AAGGTGCCAATAACACGGACCAAATCAACTCCTTTTGAATTGATACAGCAGAGAGAAACCAAGGAGGTGG
ACAGCAAGGAAAACTTTTCTTATTTGGAATCTCAACCACATGATTCTTGTTTTGTAGAGATGCAGGCTCA
AAAAGTAATGCATGTTTCTTCAGCAGAACTGAATTATTCACTGCCATATGACTCTAAACACCAAATACGT
AATGCCTCTAATGTAAAGCACCATGACTCTAGTGCTCTTGGTGTATATTCTTACATACCTTTAGTGGAAA
ATCCTTATTTTTCATCATGGCCTCCAAGTGGTACCAGTTCTAAGATGTCTCTTGATTTACCTGAGAAGCA
AGATGGAACTGTTTTTCCTTCTTCTCTGTTGCCAACATCCTCTACATCCCTCTTCTCTTATTACAATTCA
CATGATTCTTTATCACTGAATTCTCCAACCAATATTTCCTCACTATTGAACCAGGAGTCAGCTGTACTAG
CAACTGCTCCAAGGATAGATGATGAAATCGAATCATTTATTGTGGTTGAGGAAGCTGGAGAATTCTCACC
AAATGTTCCCAAATCCTTATCCTCAGCTGTGAAGGTAAAAATTGGAACATCACTGGAATGGGGTGGAACA
TCTGAACCAAAGAAATTTGATGACTCTGTGATACTTAGACCAAGCAAGAGTGTAAAACTCCGAAGTCCTA
AATCAGAACTACATCAAGATCGTTCTTCTCCCCCACCTCCTCTCCCAGAAAGAACTCTAGAGTCCTTCTT
TCTTGCCGATGAAGATTGTATGCAGGCCCAATCTATAGAAACATATTCTACTAGCTATCCTGACACCATG
GAAAATTCAACATCTTCAAAACAGACACTGAAGACTCCTGGAAAAAGTTTCACAAGGAGTAAGAGTTTGA
AAATTTTGCGAAACATGAAAAAGAGTATCTGTAATTCTTGCGCAGAATCTGTTCAGTCAAATAACTCCAG
CTCATTTCTGAATTTTGGTTTTGCAAACCGTTTTTCAAAAACTTGGAATATTTAATAAAACTCCAGATTT
ATAATAATATGGGCTGCAAGTACACCTCGAGGGGGGGCCCGGTACCTTAATTAATTAAGGTACCAGGTAA
GTGTACCCAATTCGCCCTATAGTGAGTCGTATTACAATTCACTCGATCGCCCTTCCCAACAGTTGCGCAG
CCTGAATGGCGAATGGAGATCCAATTTTTAAGTGTATAATGTGTTAAACTACTGATTCTAATTGTTTGTG
TATTTTAGATTCACAGTCCCAAGGCTCATTTCAGGCCCCTCAGTCCTCACAGTCTGTTCATGATCATAAT
CAGCCATACCACATTTGTAGAGGTTTTACTTGCTTTAAAAAACCTCCCACACCTCCCCCTGAACCTGAAA
CATAAAATGAATGCAATTGTTGTTGTTAACTTGTTTATTGCAGCTTATAATGGTTACAAATAAAGCAATA
GCATCACAAATTTCACAAATAAAGCATTTTTTTCACTGCATTCTAGTTGTGGTTTGTCCAAACTCATCAA
TGTATCTTAACGCGTAAATTGTAAGCGTTAATATTTTGTTAAAATTCGCGTTAAATTTTTGTTAAATCAG
CTCATTTTTTAACCAATAGGCCGAAATCGGCAAAATCCCTTATAAATCAAAAGAATAGACCGAGATAGGG
T
[37 nt withheld, positions 3722-3758]
AAAGAACGTGGACTCCAACGTCAAAGG
[49 nt withheld, positions 3786-3834]
T
[91 nt withheld, positions 3836-3926]
G
[124 nt withheld, positions 3928-4051]
CAGGTGGCACTTTTCGGGGAAATGTGCGCGGAACCCCTATTTGTTTATTTTTCTAAATACATTCAAATAT
GTATCCGCTCATGAGACAATAACCCTGATAAATGCTTCAATAATATTGAAAAAGGAAGAATCCTGAGGCG
GAAAGAACCAGCTGTGGAATGTGTGTCAGTTAGGGTGTGGAAAGTCCCCAGGCTCCCCAGCAGGCAGAAG
TATGCAAAGCATGCATCTCAATTAGTCAGCAACCAGGTGTGGAAAGTCCCCAGGCTCCCCAGCAGGCAGA
AGTATGCAAAGCATGCATCTCAATTAGTCAGCAACCATAGTCCCGCCCCTAACTCCGCCCATCCCGCCCC
TAACTCCGCCCAGTTCCGCCCATTCTCCGCCCCATGGCTGACTAATTTTTTTTATTTATGCAGAGGCCGA
GGCCGCCTCGGCCTCTGAGCTATTCCAGAAGTAGTGAGGAGGCTTTTTTGGAGGCCTAGGCTTTTGCAAA
GATCGATCAAGAGACAGGATGAGGATCGTTTCGCATGATTGAACAAGATGGATTGCACGCAGGTTCTCCG
GCCGCTTGGGTGGAGAGGCTATTCGGCTATGACTGGGCACAACAGACAATCGGCTGCTCTGATGCCGCCG
TGTTCCGGCTGTCAGCGCAGGGGCGCCCGGTTCTTTTTGTCAAGACCGACCTGTCCGGTGCCCTGAATGA
ACTGCAAGACGAGGCAGCGCGGCTATCGTGGCTGGCCACGACGGGCGTTCCTTGCGCAGCTGTGCTCGAC
GTTGTCACTGAAGCGGGAAGGGACTGGCTGCTATTGGGCGAAGTGCCGGGGCAGGATCTCCTGTCATCTC
ACCTTGCTCCTGCCGAGAAAGTATCCATCATGGCTGATGCAATGCGGCGGCTGCATACGCTTGATCCGGC
TACCTGCCCATTCGACCACCAAGCGAAACATCGCATCGAGCGAGCACGTACTCGGATGGAAGCCGGTCTT
GTCGATCAGGATGATCTGGACGAAGAACATCAGGGGCTCGCGCCAGCCGAACTGTTCGCCAGGCTCAAGG
CGAGCATGCCCGACGGCGAGGATCTCGTCGTGACCCATGGCGATGCCTGCTTGCCGAATATCATGGTGGA
AAATGGCCGCTTTTCTGGATTCATCGACTGTGGCCGGCTGGGTGTGGCGGACCGCTATCAGGACATAGCG
TTGGCTACCCGTGATATTGCTGAAGAACTTGGCGGCGAATGGGCTGACCGCTTCCTCGTGCTTTACGGTA
TCGCCGCTCCCGATTCGCAGCGCATCGCCTTCTATCGCCTTCTTGACGAGTTCTTCTGAGCGGGACTCTG
GGGTTCGAAATGACCGACCAAGCGACGCCCAACCTGCCATCACGAGATTTCGATTCCACCGCCGCCTTCT
ATGAAAGGTTGGGCTTCGGAATCGTTTTCCGGGACGCCGGCTGGATGATCCTCCAGCGCGGGGATCTCAT
GCTGGAGTTCTTCGCCCACCCTAGGGGGAGGCTAACTGAAACACGGAAGGAGACAATACCGGAAGGAACC
CGCGCTATGACGGCAATAAAAAGACAGAATAAAACGCACGGTGTTGGGTCGTTTGTTCATAAACGCGGGG
TTCGGTCCCAGGGCTGGCACTCTGTCGATACCCCACCGAGACCCCATTGGGGCCAATACGCCCGCGTTTC
TTCCTTTTCCCCACCCCACCCCCCAAGTTCGGGTGAAGGCCCAGGGCTCGCAGCCAACGTCGGGGCGGCA
GGCCCTGCCATAGCCTCAGGTTACTCATATATACTTTAGATTGATTTAAAACTTCATTTTTAATTTAAAA
GGATCTAGGTGAAGATCCTTTTTGATAATCTCATGACCAAAATCCCTTAACGTGAGTTTTCGTTCCACTG
AGCGTCAGACCCCGTAGAAAAGATCAAAGGATCTTCTTGAGATCCTTTTTTTCTGCGCGTAATCTGCTGC
TTGCAAACAAAAAAACCACCGCTACCAGCGGTGGTTTGTTTGCCGGATCAAGAGCTACCAACTCTTTTTC
CGAAGGTAACTGGCTTCAGCAGAGCGCAGATACCAAATACTGTTCTTCTAGTGTAGCCGTAGTTAGGCCA
CCACTTCAAGAACTCTGTAGCACCGCCTACATACCTCGCTCTGCTAATCCTGTTACCAGTGGCTGCTGCC
AGTGGCGATAAGTCGTGTCTTACCGGGTTGGACTCAAGACGATAGTTACCGGATAAGGCGCAGCGGTCGG
GCTGAACGGGGGGTTCGTGCACACAGCCCAGCTTGGAGCGAACGACCTACACCGAACTGAGATACCTACA
GCGTGAGCTATGAGAAAGCGCCACGCTTCCCGAAGGGAGAAAGGCGGACAGGTATCCGGTAAGCGGCAGG
GTCGGAACAGGAGAGCGCACGAGGGAGCTTCCAGGGGGAAACGCCTGGTATCTTTATAGTCCTGTCGGGT
TTCGCCACCTCTGACTTGAGCGTCGATTTTTGTGATGCTCGTCAGGGGGGCGGAGCCTATGGAAAAACGC
CAGCAACGCGGCCTTTTTACGGTTCCTGGCCTTTTGCTGGCCTTTTGCTCACATGTTCTTTCCTGCGTTA
TCCCCTGATTCTGTGGATAACCGTATTACCGCC
Features (pLannotate 1.2.2; 20 found; start..end, strand, type, name):
     67..370     +  enhancer       CMV enhancer: human cytomegalovirus immediate early enhancer
    371..574     +  promoter       CMV promoter: human cytomegalovirus (CMV) immediate early promoter
    620..638     +  promoter       T3 promoter: promoter for bacteriophage T3 RNA polymerase
    651..674     +  misc_feature   MCS (fragment): pBluescript multiple cloning site
    682..706     +  CDS            3xFLAG (fragment): three tandem FLAG® epitope tags
    721..3072    +  CDS            PTPN22 (sequence partly withheld): PTN22_HUMAN - Also known as PTPN8. Experimental evidence at protein level: Swiss-Prot protein existence level 1. Acts as negative regulator of T-cell receptor (TCR) signaling by direct dephosphorylation of the Src family kinases LCK and FYN, ITAMs of the TCRz/CD3 complex, as well as ZAP70, VAV, VCP and other key signaling molecules (PubMed:16461343, PubMed:18056643). Associates with and probably dephosphorylates CBL. Dephosphorylates LCK at its activating 'Tyr-394' residue (PubMed:21719704). Dephosphorylates ZAP70 at its activating 'Tyr-493' residue (PubMed:16461343). Dephosphorylates the immu
   3114..3136    +  misc_feature   MCS (fragment): pBluescript multiple cloning site
   3176..3194    -  promoter       T7 promoter: promoter for bacteriophage T7 RNA polymerase
   3204..3243    +  CDS            lacZα (fragment): LacZα fragment of β-galactosidase; lacZ fragment
   3253..3308    +  intron         small t intron (fragment): SV40 (simian virus 40) small t antigen intron
   3308..3445    +  CDS            large T antigen (fragment): large T antigen from SV40 (simian virus 40)
   3468..3589    +  polyA_signal   SV40 poly(A) signal: SV40 polyadenylation signal
   3623..4051    -  rep_origin     f1 ori (sequence partly withheld): f1 bacteriophage origin of replication; arrow indicates direction of (+) strand synthesis
   4078..4180    +  promoter       AmpR promoter: bla
   4184..4541    +  promoter       SV40 promoter: SV40 enhancer and early promoter
   4576..5370    +  CDS            NeoR/KanR: aminoglycoside phosphotransferase from Tn5; aph(3')-II (or nptII); confers resistance to neomycin, kanamycin, and G418 (Geneticin®)
   5391..5543    +  CDS            ble (fragment): BLE_KLEPN - Experimental evidence at protein level: Swiss-Prot protein existence level 1. Binding protein with a strong affinity to the bleomycin family of antibiotics. Binds to CL990; an antimitotic-antibiotic compound. From Klebsiella pneumoniae.
   5602..5649    +  polyA_signal   HSV TK poly(A) signal: herpes simplex virus thymidine kinase polyadenylation signal (Cole and Stacy, 1985)
   5740..5756    -  polyA_signal   bGH poly(A) signal (fragment): bovine growth hormone polyadenylation signal
   5978..6566    +  rep_origin     ori: high-copy-number ColE1/pMB1/pBR322/pUC origin of replication
