[The description below was written by a language model from this plasmid's Addgene catalogue record and pLannotate feature annotations shown in this document.]
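Description:
FLAG-deltaP1P3P4-PTPN22 is a mammalian expression plasmid built on the pCMV-Tag2 backbone, about 6.7 kb in the sequenced record. It carries a human PTPN22 coding sequence from which the P1, P3 and P4 proline-rich domains have been deleted. Transcription is driven by the human cytomegalovirus immediate-early enhancer and promoter, and the transcript is terminated by an SV40 polyadenylation signal. The short remnants of the SV40 small t intron and large T antigen annotated just upstream of that signal are most likely part of the same SV40-derived 3′ segment rather than functional elements. A backbone-encoded FLAG epitope sits immediately upstream of the insert, giving an N-terminally tagged protein. The annotation software labels it as a fragment of 3xFLAG, and its short length fits the single FLAG tag described in the catalogue entry. T3 and T7 phage promoters flank the cloning region and would allow in vitro transcription or serve as sequencing sites. The restriction sites used for cloning are not recorded.

The plasmid replicates in E. coli from a high-copy ColE1/pUC-type origin, and an f1 origin is also present for single-stranded DNA production. A single Tn5 aminoglycoside phosphotransferase gene (NeoR/KanR) lies behind tandem bacterial (bla) and SV40 early promoters and is followed by an HSV TK polyadenylation signal. It therefore provides kanamycin selection in bacteria and could support G418 selection in mammalian cells.

PTPN22 encodes a protein tyrosine phosphatase that negatively regulates T-cell receptor signalling by dephosphorylating kinases such as LCK and ZAP70. The deletion mutant is suited to testing how the proline-rich motifs contribute to the protein's interactions or function, with detection or immunoprecipitation through the FLAG tag, although the record does not describe specific experiments.
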