Addgene plasmid #195394: FLAG-deltaP1P3P4-PTPN22
Purpose: Mammalian expression of a human PTPN22 mutant (lacking the P1, P3 and P4 domains) with FLAG tag
Depositing lab: Patrick Concannon. Depositing organization: University of Florida.
Backbone
  Vector backbone: pCMV-Tag2
  Vector type: Mammalian Expression
Growth in bacteria
  Bacterial resistance: Kanamycin, 50 μg/mL
  Growth temperature: 37°C
  Growth strain: DH5alpha
  Copy number: Unknown
Gene/Insert
  Gene/Insert name: PTPN22
  Species: H. sapiens (human)
  Mutation: PTPN22 mutant lacking the P1, P3 and P4 proline-rich domains
  Entrez Gene: PTPN22 (a.k.a. LYP, LYP1, LYP2, PEP, PTPN22.5, PTPN22.6, PTPN8)
  Tag / fusion protein: FLAG (N terminal on backbone)
  Cloning method: Restriction Enzyme; 5′ cloning site unknown (unknown if destroyed); 3′ cloning site unknown (unknown if destroyed)
Terms and licenses: Academic/Nonprofit Terms; Industry Terms: Not Available to Industry
How to cite: FLAG-deltaP1P3P4-PTPN22 was a gift from Patrick Concannon (Addgene plasmid # 195394 ; http://n2t.net/addgene:195394 ; RRID:Addgene_195394)
